Addgene plasmid #114261: pMXBP_pFa
Purpose: POC12403, MetClo assembly vector with F replication origin and ampicillin resistance for BsaI-based MetClo, adaptor sequence type p-a
Depositing lab: Christopher A. O'Callaghan. Depositing organization: University of Oxford. Publication: MetClo: methylase-assisted hierarchical DNA assembly using a single type IIS restriction enzyme. Lin D, O'Callaghan CA. Nucleic Acids Res. 2018 Jul 9. pii: 5050631. doi: 10.1093/nar/gky596. PubMed 29986052.
Backbone
  Vector backbone: pMXBP
  Vector type: Synthetic Biology
Growth in bacteria
  Bacterial resistance: Ampicillin, 100 μg/mL
  Growth temperature: 37°C
  Growth strain: DH5alpha
  Copy number: High Copy
Gene/Insert
  Gene/Insert name: LacZalpha
  Species: Synthetic
  Cloning method: Restriction Enzyme; 5′ cloning site unknown (unknown if destroyed)
Terms and licenses: Academic/Nonprofit Terms; Industry Terms: Not Available to Industry
How to cite: pMXBP_pFa was a gift from Christopher A. O'Callaghan (Addgene plasmid # 114261 ; http://n2t.net/addgene:114261 ; RRID:Addgene_114261)
