[The description below was written by a language model from this plasmid's Addgene catalogue record and pLannotate feature annotations shown in this document.]
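Description:
pMXBP_pFa is an 8.1 kb synthetic-biology assembly vector from the MetClo system, a methylase-assisted hierarchical DNA assembly method that uses a single type IIS restriction enzyme throughout. This version is intended for BsaI-based MetClo and carries the "p-a" type of adaptor sequences, which define the overhangs flanking the assembly site. It is built on the pMXBP backbone, propagated in E. coli (DH5alpha) and selected with ampicillin through a bla (AmpR) cassette driven by its own promoter.

The backbone contains the F plasmid replication and partitioning module: ori2 (oriS), the repE initiator gene, the incC incompatibility region, and the sopA/sopB/sopC partitioning system, along with fragments of resD and yuaZ. These elements normally support stable, low-copy maintenance of large DNA, which suits a vector meant to receive big multi-fragment assemblies. The feature table also annotates a high-copy ColE1/pUC-type origin next to the LacZα cassette, and the catalogue lists the plasmid as high copy. This would be consistent with the pUC origin lying in the replaceable region alongside the reporter, so that the empty vector replicates at high copy while assembled products depend on the F origin, but the record does not state this explicitly.

The listed insert is LacZα, expressed from the lac promoter with its CAP binding site and lac operator, and accompanied by a pUC18/19-derived multiple cloning site, a lacI fragment and a bom fragment. As is usual in type IIS assembly vectors, this cassette presumably serves as a blue/white screening marker that is displaced when fragments are assembled. The exact positions of the BsaI sites and methylation-switchable sites are not annotated in the feature table.
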