Features (pLannotate 1.2.2; 18 found; start..end, strand, type, name):
    220..808     +  rep_origin     ori: high-copy-number ColE1/pMB1/pBR322/pUC origin of replication
    991..1083    +  CDS            lacI (fragment): lac repressor; lacI; The lac repressor binds to the lac operator to inhibit transcription in E. coli. This inhibition can be relieved by adding lactose or isopropyl-β-D-thiogalactopyranoside (IPTG).
   1096..1117    +  protein_bind   CAP binding site: CAP binding activates transcription in the presence of cAMP. E. coli catabolite activator protein
   1132..1162    +  promoter       lac promoter: promoter for the E. coli lac operon
   1170..1186    +  protein_bind   lac operator: The lac repressor binds to the lac operator to inhibit transcription in E. coli. This inhibition can be relieved by adding lactose or isopropyl-β-D-thiogalactopyranoside (IPTG). lac repressor encoded by lacI
   1223..1279    -  misc_feature   MCS: pUC18/19 multiple cloning site
   1276..1433    +  CDS            lacZα (fragment): LacZα fragment of β-galactosidase; lacZ fragment
   1439..1538    -  misc_feature   bom (fragment): basis of mobility region from pBR322
   1692..1796    +  promoter       AmpR promoter: bla
   1797..2657    +  CDS            AmpR: β-lactamase; bla; confers resistance to ampicillin, carbenicillin, and related antibiotics
   2661..3005    +  CDS            resD (fragment): REDF_ECOLI - Also known as D. Protein inferred from homology: Swiss-Prot protein existence level 3. Acts as a repressor of transcription and as a site-specific resolvase that cleaves at the RfsF site. From Escherichia coli (strain K12).
   3472..3691    +  rep_origin     ori2: secondary origin of replication for the bacterial F plasmid; also known as oriS
   3782..4534    +  CDS            repE: REPE1_ECOLI - Also known as E, rep. Experimental evidence at protein level: Swiss-Prot protein existence level 1. Replication initiator in the monomeric form, and autogenous repressor in the dimeric form. From Escherichia coli (strain K12).
   4540..4790    +  misc_feature   incC: incC; incompatibility region of the bacterial F plasmid
   5116..6291    +  CDS            sopA: partitioning protein for the bacterial F plasmid; sopA
   6291..7259    +  CDS            sopB: SOPB_ECOLI - Also known as B. Experimental evidence at protein level: Swiss-Prot protein existence level 1. Control of plasmid partitioning; required to recognize the cis-acting. Binds specifically with the DNA segment containing the sopC region. SopB is trans-acting. From Escherichia coli (strain K12).
   7335..7808    +  misc_feature   sopC: sopC; centromere-like partitioning region of the bacterial F plasmid
   7908..1       +  CDS            yuaZ (fragment) (across the origin): YUAZ_ECO57 - Protein predicted: Swiss-Prot protein existence level 4. From Escherichia coli O157:H7.
>Addgene plasmid #114261 | pMXBP_pFa | addgene full sequence | sequence record 225169 | Addgene NGS Result
CACTCTGTGACTTGGTCTCAGGAGTGAGACCGGCCTAGCAGGTGTGAGTTTGTCAGACCAAGTTTACTCA
TATATACTTTAGATTGATTTAAAACTTCATTTTTAATTTAAAAGGATCTAGGTGAAGATCCTTTTTGATA
ATCTCATGACCAAAATCCCTTAACGTGAGTTTTCGTTCCACTGAGCGTCAGACCCCGTAGAAAAGATCAA
AGGATCTTCTTGAGATCCTTTTTTTCTGCGCGTAATCTGCTGCTTGCAAACAAAAAAACCACCGCTACCA
GCGGTGGTTTGTTTGCCGGATCAAGAGCTACCAACTCTTTTTCCGAAGGTAACTGGCTTCAGCAGAGCGC
AGATACCAAATACTGTTCTTCTAGTGTAGCCGTAGTTAGGCCACCACTTCAAGAACTCTGTAGCACCGCC
TACATACCTCGCTCTGCTAATCCTGTTACCAGTGGCTGCTGCCAGTGGCGATAAGTCGTGTCTTACCGGG
TTGGACTCAAGACGATAGTTACCGGATAAGGCGCAGCGGTCGGGCTGAACGGGGGGTTCGTGCACACAGC
CCAGCTTGGAGCGAACGACCTACACCGAACTGAGATACCTACAGCGTGAGCTATGAGAAAGCGCCACGCT
TCCCGAAGGGAGAAAGGCGGACAGGTATCCGGTAAGCGGCAGGGTCGGAACAGGAGAGCGCACGAGGGAG
CTTCCAGGGGGAAACGCCTGGTATCTTTATAGTCCTGTCGGGTTTCGCCACCTCTGACTTGAGCGTCGAT
TTTTGTGATGCTCGTCAGGGGGGCGGAGCCTATGGAAAAACGCCAGCAACGCGGCCTTTTTACGGTTCCT
GGCCTTTTGCTGGCCTTTTGCTCACATGTTCTTTCCTGCGTTATCCCCTGATTCTGTGGATAACCGTATT
ACCGCCTTTGAGTGAGCTGATACCGCTCGCCGCAGCCGAACGACCGAGCGCAGCGAGTCAGTGAGCGAGG
AAGCGGAAGAGCGCCCAATACGCAAACCGCCTCTCCCCGCGCGTTGGCCGATTCATTAATGCAGCTGGCA
CGACAGGTTTCCCGACTGGAAAGCGGGCAGTGAGCGCAACGCAATTAATGTGAGTTAGCTCACTCATTAG
GCACCCCAGGCTTTACACTTTATGCTTCCGGCTCGTATGTTGTGTGGAATTGTGAGCGGATAACAATTTC
ACACAGGAAACAGCTATGACCATGATTACGCCAAGCTTGCATGCCTGCAGGTCGACTCTAGAGGATCCCC
GGGTACCGAGCTCGAATTCACTGGCCGTCGTTTTACAACGTCGTGACTGGGAAAACCCTGGCGTTACCCA
ACTTAATCGCCTTGCAGCACATCCCCCTTTCGCCAGCTGGCGTAATAGCGAAGAGGCCCGCACCGATCGC
CCTTCCCAACAGTTGCGCAGCCTGAATGGCGAATGGCGCCTGATGCGGTATTTTCTCCTTACGCATCTGT
GCGGTATTTCACACCGCATATGGTGCACTCTCAGTACAATCTGCTCTGATGCCGCATAGTTAAGCCAGCC
CCGACACCCGCCAACACCCGCTGACGCGCCCTGACGGGCTTGTCTGCTCCCGGCATCCGCTTACAGACAA
GCTGTGACAAGTACCACCTGGAACGCCAAAGGTCTCACGCTAGGTTGAGACCAAGTCACGAAGTGTGCGG
CCGCCTTCGTGCGCGGAACCCCTATTTGTTTATTTTTCTAAATACATTCAAATATGTATCCGCTCATGAG
ACAATAACCTTGATAAATGCTTCAATAATATTGAAAAAGGAAGAGTATGAGTATTCAACATTTCCGTGTC
GCCCTTATTCCCTTTTTTGCGGCATTTTGCCTTCCTGTTTTTGCTCACCCAGAAACGCTGGTGAAAGTAA
AAGATGCTGAAGATCAGTTGGGTGCACGAGTGGGTTACATCGAACTGGATCTCAACAGCGGTAAGATCCT
TGAGAGTTTTCGCCCCGAAGAACGTTTTCCAATGATGAGCACTTTTAAAGTTCTGCTATGTGGCGCGGTA
TTATCCCGTATTGACGCCGGGCAAGAGCAACTCGGTCGCCGCATACACTATTCTCAGAATGACTTGGTTG
AGTACTCACCAGTCACAGAAAAGCATCTTACGGATGGCATGACAGTAAGAGAATTATGCAGTGCTGCCAT
AACCATGAGTGATAACACTGCGGCCAACTTACTTCTGACAACGATCGGAGGACCGAAGGAGCTAACCGCT
TTTTTGCACAACATGGGGGATCATGTAACTCGCCTTGATCGTTGGGAACCGGAGCTGAATGAAGCCATAC
CAAACGACGAGCGTGACACCACGATGCCTGTAGCAATGGCAACAACGTTGCGCAAACTATTAACTGGCGA
ACTACTTACTCTAGCTTCCCGGCAACAATTAATAGACTGGATGGAGGCGGATAAAGTTGCAGGACCACTT
CTGCGCTCGGCCCTTCCGGCTGGCTGGTTTATTGCTGATAAATCTGGAGCCGGTGAGCGTGGTTCTCGCG
GTATCATTGCAGCACTGGGGCCAGATGGTAAGCCCTCCCGTATCGTAGTTATCTACACGACGGGGAGTCA
GGCAACTATGGATGAACGAAATAGACAGATCGCTGAGATAGGTGCCTCACTGATTAAGCATTGGTAAGAG
CTGGAGCGGCGTAACCGTCGCACAGGAAGGACAGAGAAAGCGCGGATCTGGGAAGTGACGGACAGAACGG
TCAGGACCTGGATTGGGGAGGCGGTTGCCGCCGCTGCTGCTGACGGTGTGACGTTCTCTGTTCCGGTCAC
ACCACATACGTTCCGCCATTCCTATGCGATGCACATGCTGTATGCCGGTATACCGCTGAAAGTTCTGCAA
AGCCTGATGGGACATAAGTCCATCAGTTCAACGGAAGTCTACACGAAGGTTTTTGCGCTGGATGTGGCTG
CCCGGCTCCGGGTGCAGTTTGCGATGCCGGAGTCTGATGCGGTTGCGATGCTGAAACAATTATCCTGAGA
ATAAATGCCTTGGCCTTTATATGGAAATGTGGAACTGAGTGGATATGCTGTTTTTGTCTGTTAAACAGAG
AAGCTGGCTGTTATCCACTGAGAAGCGAACGAAACAGTCGGGAAAATCTCCCATTATCGTAGAGATCCGC
ATTATTAATCTCAGGAGCCTGTGTAGCGTTTATAGGAAGTAGTGTTCTGTCATGATGCCTGCAAGCGGTA
ACGAAAACGATTTGAATATGCCTTCAGGAACAATAGAAATCTTCGTGCGGTGTTACGTTGAAGTGGAGCG
GATTATGTCAGCAATGGACAGAACAACCTAATGAACACAGAACCATGATGTGGTCTGTCCTTTTACAGCC
AGTAGTGCTCGCCGCAGTCGAGCGACAGGGCGAAGCCCTCGAGTGAGCGAGGAAGCACCAGGGAACAGCA
CTTATATATTCTGCTTACACACGATGCCTGAAAAAACTTCCCTTGGGGTTATCCACTTATCCACGGGGAT
ATTTTTATAATTATTTTTTTTATAGTTTTTAGATCTTCTTTTTTAGAGCGCCTTGTAGGCCTTTATCCAT
GCTGGTTCTAGAGAAGGTGTTGTGACAAATTGCCCTTTCAGTGTGACAAATCACCCTCAAATGACAGTCC
TGTCTGTGACAAATTGCCCTTAACCCTGTGACAAATTGCCCTCAGAAGAAGCTGTTTTTTCACAAAGTTA
TCCCTGCTTATTGACTCTTTTTTATTTAGTGTGACAATCTAAAAACTTGTCACACTTCACATGGATCTGT
CATGGCGGAAACAGCGGTTATCAATCACAAGAAACGTAAAAATAGCCCGCGAATCGTCCAGTCAAACGAC
CTCACTGAGGCGGCATATAGTCTCTCCCGGGATCAAAAACGTATGCTGTATCTGTTCGTTGACCAGATCA
GAAAATCTGATGGCACCCTACAGGAACATGACGGTATCTGCGAGATCCATGTTGCTAAATATGCTGAAAT
ATTCGGATTGACCTCTGCGGAAGCCAGTAAGGATATACGGCAGGCATTGAAGAGTTTCGCGGGGAAGGAA
GTGGTTTTTTATCGCCCTGAAGAGGATGCCGGCGATGAAAAAGGCTATGAATCTTTTCCTTGGTTTATCA
AACGTGCGCACAGTCCATCCAGAGGGCTTTACAGTGTACATATCAACCCATATCTCATTCCCTTCTTTAT
CGGGTTACAGAACCGGTTTACGCAGTTTCGGCTTAGTGAAACAAAAGAAATCACCAATCCGTATGCCATG
CGTTTATACGAATCCCTGTGTCAGTATCGTAAGCCGGATGGCTCAGGCATCGTGTCTCTGAAAATCGACT
GGATCATAGAGCGTTACCAGCTGCCTCAAAGTTACCAGCGTATGCCTGACTTCCGCCGCCGCTTCCTGCA
GGTCTGTGTTAATGAGATCAACAGCAGAACTCCAATGCGCCTCTCATACATTGAGAAAAAGAAAGGCCGC
CAGACGACTCATATCGTATTTTCCTTCCGCGATATCACTTCCATGACGACAGGATAGTCTGAGGGTTATC
TGTCACAGATTTGAGGGTGGTTCGTCACATTTGTTCTGACCTACTGAGGGTAATTTGTCACAGTTTTGCT
GTTTCCTTCAGCCTGCATGGATTTTCTCATACTTTTTGAACTGTAATTTTTAAGGAAGCCAAATTTGAGG
GCAGTTTGTCACAGTTGATTTCCTTCTCTTTCCCTTCGTCATGTGACCTGATATCGGGGGTTAGTTCGTC
ATCATTGATGAGGGTTGATTATCACAGTTTATTACTCTGAATTGGCTATCCGCGTGTGTACCTCTACCTG
GAGTTTTTCCCACGGTGGATATTTCTTCTTGCGCTGAGCGTAAGAGCTATCTGACAGAACAGTTCTTCTT
TGCTTCCTCGCCAGTTCGCTCGCTATGCTCGGTTACACGGCTGCGGCGAGCGCTAGTGATAATAAGTGAC
TGAGGTATGTGGTGTTCTTATCTCCTTTTGTAGTGTTGCTCTTATTTTAAACAACTTTGCGGTTTTTTGA
TGACTTTGCGATTTTGTTGTTGCTTTGCAGTAAATTGCAAGATTTAATAAAAAAACGCAAAGCAATGATT
AAAGGATGTTCAGAATGAAACTCATGGAAACACTTAACCAGTGCATAAACGCTGGTCATGAAATGACGAA
GGCTATCGCCATTGCACAGTTTAATGATGACAGCCCGGAAGCGAGGAAAATAACCCGGCGCTGGAGAATA
GGTGAAGCAGCGGATTTAGTTGGGGTTTCTTCTCAGGCTATCAGAGATGCCGAGAAAGCAGGGCGACTAC
CGCACCCGGATATGGAAATTCGAGGACGGGTTGAGCAACGTGTTGGTTATACAATTGAACAAATTAATCA
TATGCGTGATGTGTTTGGTACGCGATTGCGACGTGCTGAGGACGTATTTCCACCGGTGATCGGGGTTGCT
GCCCATAAAGGTGGCGTTTACAAAACCTCAGTTTCTGTTCATCTTGCTCAGGATCTGGCTCTGAAGGGGC
TACGTGTTTTGCTCGTGGAAGGTAACGACCCCCAGGGAACAGCCTCAATGTATCACGGATGGGTACCAGA
TCTTCATATTCATGCAGAAGATACTCTCCTGCCTTTCTATCTTGGGGAAAAGGACGATGTCACTTATGCA
ATAAAGCCCACTTGCTGGCCGGGGCTTGACATTATTCCTTCCTGTCTGGCTCTGCACCGTATTGAAACTG
AGTTAATGGGCAAATTTGATGAAGGTAAACTGCCCACCGATCCACACCTGATGCTCCGACTGGCCATTGA
AACTGTTGCTCATGACTATGATGTCATAGTTATTGACAGCGCGCCTAACCTGGGTATCGGCACGATTAAT
GTCGTATGTGCTGCTGATGTGCTGATTGTTCCCACGCCTGCTGAGTTGTTTGACTACACCTCCGCACTGC
AGTTTTTCGATATGCTTCGTGATCTGCTCAAGAACGTTGATCTTAAAGGGTTCGAGCCTGATGTACGTAT
TTTGCTTACCAAATACAGCAATAGTAATGGCTCTCAGTCCCCGTGGATGGAGGAGCAAATTCGGGATGCC
TGGGGAAGCATGGTTCTAAAAAATGTTGTACGTGAAACGGATGAAGTTGGTAAAGGTCAGATCCGGATGA
GAACTGTTTTTGAACAGGCCATTGATCAACGCAGTTCAACTGGTGCCTGGAGAAATGCTCTTTCTATTTG
GGAACCTGTCTGCAATGAAATTTTCGATCGTCTGATTAAACCACGCTGGGAGATTAGATAATGAAGCGTG
CGCCTGTTATTCCAAAACATACGCTCAATACTCAACCGGTTGAAGATACTTCGTTATCGACACCAGCTGC
CCCGATGGTGGATTCGTTAATTGCGCGCGTAGGAGTAATGGCTCGCGGTAATGCCATTACTTTGCCTGTA
TGTGGTCGGGATGTGAAGTTTACTCTTGAAGTGCTCCGGGGTGATAGTGTTGAGAAAACCTCTCGGGTAT
GGTCAGGTAATGAACGTGACCAGGAGCTGCTTACTGAGGACGCACTGGATGATCTCATCCCTTCTTTTCT
ACTGACTGGTCAACAGACACCGGCGTTCGGTCGAAGAGTATCTGGTGTCATAGAAATTGCCGATGGGAGT
CGCCGTCGTAAAGCTGCTGCACTTACCGAAAGTGATTATCGTGTTCTGGTTGGCGAGCTGGATGATGAGC
AGATGGCTGCATTATCCAGATTGGGTAACGATTATCGCCCAACAAGTGCTTATGAACGTGGTCAGCGTTA
TGCAAGCCGATTGCAGAATGAATTTGCTGGAAATATTTCTGCGCTGGCTGATGCGGAAAATATTTCACGT
AAGATTATTACCCGCTGTATCAACACCGCCAAATTGCCTAAATCAGTTGTTGCTCTTTTTTCTCACCCCG
GTGAACTATCTGCCCGGTCAGGTGATGCACTTCAAAAAGCCTTTACAGATAAAGAGGAATTACTTAAGCA
GCAGGCATCTAACCTTCATGAGCAGAAAAAAGCTGGGGTGATATTTGAAGCTGAAGAAGTTATCACTCTT
TTAACTTCTGTGCTTAAAACGTCATCTGCATCAAGAACTAGTTTAAGCTCACGACATCAGTTTGCTCCTG
GAGCGACAGTATTGTATAAGGGCGATAAAATGGTGCTTAACCTGGACAGGTCACGTGTTCCAACTGAGTG
TATAGAGAAAATTGAGGCCATTCTTAAGGAACTTGAAAAGCCAGCACCCTGATGCGACCACGTTTTAGTC
TACGTTTATCTGTCTTTACTTAATGTCCTTTGTTACAGGCCAGAAAGCATAACTGGCCTGAATATTCTCT
CTGGGCCCACTGTTCCACTTGTATCGTCGGTCTGATAATCAGACTGGGACCACGGTCCCACTCGTATCGT
CGGTCTGATTATTAGTCTGGGACCACGGTCCCACTCGTATCGTCGGTCTGATTATTAGTCTGGGACCACG
GTCCCACTCGTATCGTCGGTCTGATAATCAGACTGGGACCACGGTCCCACTCGTATCGTCGGTCTGATTA
TTAGTCTGGGACCATGGTCCCACTCGTATCGTCGGTCTGATTATTAGTCTGGGACCACGGTCCCACTCGT
ATCGTCGGTCTGATTATTAGTCTGGAACCACGGTCCCACTCGTATCGTCGGTCTGATTATTAGTCTGGGA
CCACGGTCCCACTCGTATCGTCGGTCTGATTATTAGTCTGGGACCACGATCCCACTCGTGTTGTCGGTCT
GATTATCGGTCTGGGACCACGGTCCCACTTGTATTGTCGATCAGACTATCAGCGTGAGACTACGATTCCA
TCAATGCCTGTCAAGGGCAAGTATTGACATGTCGTCGTAACCTGTAGAACGGAGTAACCTCGGTGTGCGG
TTGTATGCCTGCTGTGGATTGCTGCTGTGTCCTGCTTATCCACAACATTTTGCGCACGGTTATGTGGACA
AAATACCTGGTTACCCAGGCCGTGCCGGCACGTTAACCGGGCTGCATCCGATGCAAGTGTGTCGCTGTCG
ACGCAAGCGGCCGCA
